>Addgene plasmid #245651 | pICSL12081 | addgene full sequence | sequence record 495392 | Addgene NGS Result
TTGAGATCCTTTTTTTCTGCGCGTAATCTGCTGCTTGCAAACAAAAAAACCACCGCTACCAGCGGTGGTT
TGTTTGCCGGATCAAGAGCTACCAACTCTTTTTCCGAAGGTAACTGGCTTCAGCAGAGCGCAGATACCAA
ATACTGTTCTTCTAGTGTAGCCGTAGTTAGGCCACCACTTCAAGAACTCTGTAGCACCGCCTACATACCT
CGCTCTGCTAATCCTGTTACCAGTGGCTGCTGCCAGTGGCGATAAGTCGTGTCTTACCGGGTTGGACTCA
AGACGATAGTTACCGGATAAGGCGCAGCGGTCGGGCTGAACGGGGGGTTCGTGCACACAGCCCAGCTTGG
AGCGAACGACCTACACCGAACTGAGATACCTACAGCGTGAGCTATGAGAAAGCGCCACGCTTCCCGAAGG
GAGAAAGGCGGACAGGTATCCGGTAAGCGGCAGGGTCGGAACAGGAGAGCGCACGAGGGAGCTTCCAGGG
GGAAACGCCTGGTATCTTTATAGTCCTGTCGGGTTTCGCCACCTCTGACTTGAGCGTCGATTTTTGTGAT
GCTCGTCAGGGGGGCGGAGCCTATGGAAAAACGCCAGCAACGCGGCCTTTTTACGGTTCCTGGCCTTTTG
CTGGCCTTTTGCTCACATGTTCTTTCCTGCGTTATCCCCTGATTCTGTGGATAACCGTATTACCGCCTTT
GAGTGAGCTGATACCGCTCGCCGCAGCCGAACGACCGAGCGCAGCGAGTCAGTGAGCGAGGAAGCGGAAG
AGCGCCCAATACGCAAACCGCCTCTCCCCGCGCGTTGGCCGATTCATTAATCACTCTGTGGTCTCAGGAG
GTACCTTGAGGAATGATCGATTCTGGGTCATTTGTGTGGTTAATCACCCTCCAAATCAACTAAGTCATCC
TGAAGGACAATATCCTATTTTTTCTCTCGTAGGTTTATCATTTAAATTACTATCGCGTGATAATTTTGTA
ACGTAGAAAAATAATACCATTAATCCAAACGTTATATTCATTAAAATAATTATGATACATTTAAAAATAT
TTCGTGACCTCTCAATTATTGCAAATTCTAAGCCATCCCAAGTTTTGAGGCTAATTTTTTTTACTATACT
ATTTTTACAACCACAAAAACATAAAAAATAAAAAATAAAAAAAATAAACCGAGTCAATTGCTACAATCAC
TTCATTATTAATTTTAATTAATATTATGTGGTTATATATGAAACTGTTAGAGAAATAATAGCTCCACCAT
ATTTTTTTCTTAATTTATTTTCACTATAAAAAGGCTATTTCATTATAATCAAAACAAGACACACACAAAG
AGAAGGAGCAATAAAATAAAAGTAAACAACAATTTGTGTGTTTAAAAAAAAAAAAAAAGTACACACACCA
AAAAAAAAAATTCCTGTACAATGTGAGACCACGAAGTGGCTCTTCAGTGGACGAAAGGGCCTCGTGATAC
GCCTATTTTTATAGGTTAATGTCATGATAATAATGGTTTCTTAGACGTCAGGTGGCACTTTTCGGGGAAA
TGTGCGCGGAACCCCTATTTGTTTATTTTTCTAAATACATTCAAATATGTATCCGCTCATGAGACAATAA
CCCTGATAAATGCTTCAATAATATTGAAAAAGGAAGAGTATGCGCTCACGCAACTGGTCCAGAACCTTGA
CCGAACGCAGCGGTGGTAACGGCGCAGTGGCGGTTTTCATGGCTTGTTATGACTGTTTTTTTTTGGGGTA
CAGTCTATGCCTCGGGCATCCAAGCAGCAAGCGCGTTACGCCGTGGGTCGATGTTTGATGTTATGGAGCA
GCAACGATGTTACGCAGCAGGGCAGTCGCCCTAAAACAAAGTTAAACATCATGAGGGAAGCGGTGATCGC
CGAAGTATCGACTCAACTATCAGAGGTAGTTGGCGTCATCGAGCGCCATCTCGAACCGACGTTGCTGGCC
GTACATTTGTACGGCTCCGCAGTGGATGGCGGCCTGAAGCCACACAGCGATATTGATTTGCTGGTTACGG
TGACCGTAAGGCTTGATGAAACAACGCGGCGAGCTTTGATCAACGACCTTTTGGAAACTTCGGCTTCCCC
TGGAGAGAGCGAGATTCTCCGCGCTGTAGAAGTCACCATTGTTGTGCACGACGACATCATTCCGTGGCGT
TATCCAGCTAAGCGCGAACTGCAATTTGGAGAATGGCAGCGCAATGACATTCTTGCAGGTATCTTCGAGC
CAGCCACGATCGACATTGATCTGGCTATCTTGCTGACAAAAGCAAGAGAACATAGCGTTGCCTTGGTAGG
TCCAGCGGCGGAGGAACTCTTTGATCCGGTTCCTGAACAGGATCTATTTGAGGCGCTAAATGAAACCTTA
ACGCTATGGAACTCGCCGCCCGACTGGGCTGGCGATGAGCGAAATGTAGTGCTTACGTTGTCCCGCATTT
GGTACAGCGCAGTAACCGGCAAAATCGCGCCGAAGGATGTCGCTGCCGACTGGGCAATGGAGCGCCTGCC
GGCCCAGTATCAGCCCGTCATACTTGAAGCTAGACAGGCTTATCTTGGACAAGAAGAAGATCGCTTGGCC
TCGCGCGCAGATCAGTTGGAAGAATTTGTCCATTACGTAAAAGGCGAGATCACCAAGGTAGTCGGCAAAT
AACTGTCAGACCAAGTTTACTCATATATACTTTAGATTGATTTAAAACTTCATTTTTAATTTAAAAGGAT
CTAGGTGAAGATCCTTTTTGATAATCTCATGACCAAAATCCCTTAACGTGAGTTTTCGTTCCACTGAGCG
TCAGACCCCGTAGAAAAGATCAAAGGATCTTC
Features (pLannotate 1.2.2; 7 found; start..end, strand, type, name):
      1..589     +  rep_origin     ori: high-copy-number ColE1/pMB1/pBR322/pUC origin of replication
    772..821     +  CDS            lacI (fragment): lac repressor; lacI; The lac repressor binds to the lac operator to inhibit transcription in E. coli. This inhibition can be relieved by adding lactose or isopropyl-β-D-thiogalactopyranoside (IPTG).
   1144..1162    +  misc_feature   CEN4 (fragment): S. cerevisiae CEN4 centromere
   1545..1649    +  promoter       AmpR promoter: bla
   1640..1720    -  CDS            int (fragment): INT2_ECOLX - Protein inferred from homology: Swiss-Prot protein existence level 3. Putative integrase believed to be involved in the insertion of antibiotic resistance genes into plasmids and transposons. From Escherichia coli.
   1808..1864    +  CDS            GmR (fragment): gentamycin acetyltransferase; aacC1; confers resistance to gentamycin
   1871..2659    +  CDS            aadA: S3AD_ECOLX - Experimental evidence at protein level: Swiss-Prot protein existence level 1. Mediates bacterial resistance to the antibiotics streptomycin and spectinomycin. From Escherichia coli.
