[The description below was written by a language model from this plasmid's Addgene catalogue record and pLannotate feature annotations shown in this document.]
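Description:
pICSL12081 is a Level 0 Golden Gate (MoClo) part plasmid built on the pICH41295 backbone, a small synthetic-biology cloning vector maintained in E. coli. The sequenced record is 2,832 nt, consistent with the stated 2,249 bp backbone plus a 582 bp insert. Propagation relies on a high-copy ColE1/pUC-type origin, and selection is by spectinomycin through an aadA aminoglycoside adenylyltransferase gene, which sits downstream of an annotated AmpR (bla) promoter. The short integrase and gentamicin acetyltransferase fragments flagged next to aadA are most likely remnants of the integron context from which this resistance cassette was derived, not functional genes. The brief lacI and CEN4 matches are only tens of bases long and are probably incidental hits. The CEN4 match lies in the otherwise unannotated region between the origin and the resistance cassette, where the insert presumably sits.

The payload is the LAT52 promoter from tomato, a pollen-specific promoter, supplied as a combined promoter plus 5′ untranslated region module. The automated feature table does not annotate the promoter itself, so its identity rests on the catalogue fields. Internal BsaI and BpiI recognition sites were removed by point mutation so that the part is not cut internally by the Type IIS enzymes used in Golden Gate assembly. The part carries the standard MoClo overhangs GGAG at the 5′ end and AATG at the 3′ end, so it joins directly to a coding sequence module at the start codon. It is intended as a reusable building block for assembling plant transcription units in which a gene of interest is expressed specifically in pollen.
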