Addgene plasmid #245651: pICSL12081
Purpose: Level 0 Golden Gate part pLAT52 Pollen Specific promoter, GGAG - AATG
Depositing lab: Mark Youles. Depositing organization: Sainsbury Laboratory, Norwich.
Backbone
  Vector backbone: pICH41295
  Backbone size w/o insert (bp): 2249
  Vector type: Synthetic Biology
Growth in bacteria
  Bacterial resistance: Spectinomycin, 50 μg/mL
  Growth temperature: 37°C
  Growth strain: DH5alpha
  Copy number: High Copy
Gene/Insert
  Gene/Insert name: pLAT52 Pollen Specific promoter
  Species: Lycopersicon esculentu
  Insert size (bp): 582
  Mutation: BsaI/BpiI sites removed by point-mutation
  Cloning method: Restriction Enzyme; 5′ cloning site BsaI (destroyed during cloning); 3′ cloning site BsaI (destroyed during cloning)
  Sequencing primers: 5′ TCACATGTTCTTTCCTGCG; 3′ GTCTCATGAGCGGATACATATTTGAATG
Terms and licenses: Academic/Nonprofit Terms; Industry Terms: Not Available to Industry
Depositor comments: Level 0 promoter + 5' untranslated region module used for GoldenGate assemblies using the MoClo overhang syntax
How to cite: pICSL12081 was a gift from Mark Youles (Addgene plasmid # 245651 ; http://n2t.net/addgene:245651 ; RRID:Addgene_245651)
